>Addgene plasmid #211177 | pBiT3.1-C_WDR20:1-569 | addgene full sequence | sequence record 425876 | Addgene NGS Result
AAGACGCGTTAATTAAGACGTCGGCAGTGAAAAAAATGCTTTATTTGTGAAATTTGTGATGCTATTGCTT
TATTTGTAACCATTATAAGCTGCAATAAACAAGTTAACAACAACAATTGCATTCATTTTATGTTTCAGGT
TCAGGGGGAGGTGTGGGAGGTTTTTTAAAGCAAGTAAAACCTCTACAAATGTGGTATGGCTGATTATGAT
CCGCGGCCGCAATACGTCGACGTTATCAGCTGACTTCGTACGAGAGCCTAGGATTATGGCGCGCCACTAG
TTATTAATAGTAATCAATTACGGGGTCATTAGTTCATAGCCCATATATGGAGTTCCGCGTTACATAACTT
ACGGTAAATGGCCCGCCTGGCTGACCGCCCAACGACCCCCGCCCATTGACGTCAATAATGACGTATGTTC
CCATAGTAACGCCAATAGGGACTTTCCATTGACGTCAATGGGTGGAGTATTTACGGTAAACTGCCCACTT
GGCAGTACATCAAGTGTATCATATGCCAAGTCCGCCCCCTATTGACGTCAATGACGGTAAATGGCCCGCC
TGGCATTATGCCCAGTACATGACCTTACGGGACTTTCCTACTTGGCAGTACATCTACGTATTAGTCATCG
CTATTACCATGGTGATGCGGTTTTGGCAGTACACCAATGGGCGTGGATAGCGGTTTGACTCACGGGGATT
TCCAAGTCTCCACCCCATTGACGTCAATGGGAGTTTGTTTTGGCACCAAAATCAACGGGACTTTCCAAAA
TGTCGTAATAACCCCGCCCCGTTGACGCAAATGGGCGGTAGGCGTGTACGGTGGGAGGTCTATATAAGCA
GAGCTGGTTTAGTGAACCGTCAGATCACTAGAATCTTTATTGCGGTAGTTTATCACAGTTAAATTGCTAA
CGCAGTCAGTGCTTCTGACACAACAGTCTCGAACTTAAGCTGCAGAAGTTGGTCGTGAGGCACTGGGCAG
GTAAGTATCAAGGTTACAAGACAGGTTTAAGGAGACCAATAGAAACTGGGCTTGTCGAGACAGAGAAGAC
TCTTGCGTTTCTGATAGGCACCTATTGGTCTTACTGACATCCACTTTGCCTTTCTCTCCACAGGTGTCCA
CTCCCAGTTCAATTACAGCTCTTAAGGCTAGAGTATTAATACGACTCACTATAGGGGCGATCGCAACAAG
CTTCGGGAAGATCTGGAGCTAGCGGCGGGGGATCCGGTGGGAATTCGACACCATGGCGACGGAGGGAGGA
GGGAAGGAGATGAACGAGATTAAGACCCAATTCACCACCCGGGAAGGTCTGTACAAGCTGCTGCCGCACT
CGGAGTACAGCCGGCCCAACCGGGTGCCCTTCAACTCGCAGGGATCCAACCCTGTCCGCGTCTCCTTCGT
AAACCTCAACGACCAGTCTGGCAACGGCGACCGCCTCTGCTTCAATGTGGGCCGGGAGCTGTACTTCTAT
ATCTACAAGGGGGTCCGCAAGGCTGCTGACTTGAGTAAACCAATAGATAAAAGGATATACAAAGGAACAC
AGCCTACTTGTCATGACTTCAACCACCTAACAGCCACAGCAGAAAGTGTCTCTCTCCTAGTGGGCTTTTC
CGCAGGCCAAGTCCAGCTTATAGACCCAATCAAAAAAGAAACTAGCAAACTTTTTAATGAGGAAAGACTA
ATAGACAAGTCACGAGTTACCTGTGTCAAATGGGTTCACGGTTCGGAAAGCCTTTTCCTAGTAGCCCACT
CGAGTGGGAACATGTACTTATATAATGTGGAGCACACTTGTGGCACCACAGCCCCCCACTACCAGCTTCT
GAAGCAGGGAGAGAGCTTTGCCGTGCACACTTGCAAGAGCAAATCCACGAGGAACCCTCTCCTTAAGTGG
ACGGTGGGCGAGGGGGCCCTCAACGAGTTTGCTTTCTCCCCAGATGGCAAGTTCTTAGCGTGCGTGAGCC
AGGACGGGTTTCTGCGGGTGTTCAACTTTGACTCAGTGGAGCTGCACGGTACGATGAAAAGCTACTTTGG
GGGCTTGCTGTGTGTGTGCTGGAGCCCGGATGGCAAGTACATCGTGACAGGTGGGGAGGACGACTTGGTG
ACAGTCTGGTCCTTTGTAGACTGCCGAGTAATAGCCAGAGGCCACGGGCACAAGTCCTGGGTCAGTGTTG
TAGCGTTTGACCCTTATACCACTAGTGTAGAAGAAGGTGACCCTATGGAGTTTAGTGGCAGCGATGAGGA
CTTCCAAGACCTTCTTCATTTTGGCAGAGATCGAGCAAATAGTACACAGTCCAGGCTCTCCAAACGGAAC
TCTACAGACAGCCGCCCCGTAAGTGTCACGTATCGGTTTGGTTCCGTGGGCCAGGACACACAGCTCTGTT
TATGGGACCTTACAGAAGATATCCTTTTCCCTCACCAACCCCTCTCAAGAGCAAGGACACACACAAATGT
CATGAATGCCACGAGTCCTCCTGCTGGAAGCAATGGGAACAGTGTTACAACACCCGGGAACTCTGTGCCG
CCTCCTCTGCCACGGTCCAACAGCCTTCCACATTCAGCAGTCTCAAATGCTGGCAGCAAAAGCAGTGTCA
TGGACGGGGCCATTGCTTCTGGGGTCAGCAAATTTGCAACACTTTCACTACATGACCGGAAGGAGAGGCA
CCACGAGAAAGATCACAAGCGAAATCATAGCATGGGACACATTTCTAGCAAGAGCAGTGACAAACTGAAT
CTAGTTACCAAAACCAAAACGGACCCTGCTAAAACTCTGGGAACGCCCCTGTGTCCTCGAATGGAAGATG
TTCCCTTGTTAGAGCCGCTGATATGTAAAAAGATAGCACATGAGAGACTGACTGTACTAATATTTCTTGA
AGACTGTATAGTCACTGCTTGTCAGGAGGGATTTATTTGCACATGGGGAAGGCCTGGTAAAGTGGTAAGT
TTTAATCCTGGCTCGAGCGGTGGGAGCTCCGGTGTGAGCGGCTGGCGGCTGTTCAAGAAGATTAGCTAAG
TTTAAACGGCCGCGACTCTAGACTGCAGGCATGCAAGCTGATTTGGCTGCTGCCACCGCTGAGCAAGGCC
GCTTCGAGCAGACATGATAAGATACATTGATGAGTTTGGACAAACCACAACTAGAATGCAGTGAAAAAAA
TGCTTTATTTGTGAAATTTGTGATGCTATTGCTTTATTTGTAACCATTATAAGCTGCAATAAACAAGTTA
ACAACAACAATTGCATTCATTTTATGTTTCAGGTTCAGGGGGAGATGTGGGAGGTTTTTTTAAGCAAGTA
AAACCTCTACAAATGTGGTAAAATCTTAATTAAGACTTCTAATATAACTTCGTATAGCATACATTATACG
AAGTTATGGTTCCACTGTTGACAATTAATCATCGGCATAGTATATCGGCATAGTATAATACGACAAGGTG
AGGAACTAAACCCAGGAGGCAGATCATGATTGAACAAGATGGATTGCACGCAGGTTCTCCGGCCGCTTGG
GTGGAGAGGCTATTCGGCTATGACTGGGCACAACAGACAATCGGCTGCTCTGATGCCGCCGTGTTCCGGC
TGTCAGCGCAGGGGCGCCCGGTTCTTTTTGTCAAGACCGACCTGTCCGGTGCCCTGAATGAACTGCAGGA
CGAGGCAGCGCGGCTATCGTGGCTGGCCACGACGGGCGTTCCTTGCGCAGCTGTGCTCGACGTTGTCACT
GAAGCGGGAAGGGACTGGCTGCTATTGGGCGAAGTGCCGGGGCAGGATCTCCTGTCATCTCACCTTGCTC
CTGCCGAGAAAGTATCCATCATGGCTGATGCAATGCGGCGGCTGCATACGCTTGATCCGGCTACCTGCCC
ATTCGACCACCAAGCGAAACATCGCATCGAGCGAGCACGTACTCGGATGGAAGCCGGTCTTGTCGATCAG
GATGATCTGGACGAAGAGCATCAGGGGCTCGCGCCAGCCGAACTGTTCGCCAGGCTCAAGGCGCGCATGC
CCGACGGCGAGGATCTCGTCGTGACCCATGGCGATGCCTGCTTGCCGAATATCATGGTGGAAAATGGCCG
CTTTTCTGGATTCATCGACTGTGGCCGGCTGGGTGTGGCGGACCGCTATCAGGACATAGCGTTGGCTACC
CGTGATATTGCTGAAGAGCTTGGCGGCGAATGGGCTGACCGCTTCCTCGTGCTTTACGGTATCGCCGCTC
CCGATTCGCAGCGCATCGCCTTCTATCGCCTTCTTGACGAGTTCTTCTGATTCGAAATGACCGACCAAGC
GACGCCCAACCGGTATCAGCTCACTCAAAGGCGGTAATACGGTTATCCACAGAATCAGGGGATAACGCAG
GAAAGAACATGTGAGCAAAAGGCCAGCAAAAGGCCAGGAACCGTAAAAAGGCCGCGTTGCTGGCGTTTTT
CCATAGGCTCCGCCCCCCTGACGAGCATCACAAAAATCGACGCTCAAGTCAGAGGTGGCGAAACCCGACA
GGACTATAAAGATACCAGGCGTTTCCCCCTGGAAGCTCCCTCGTGCGCTCTCCTGTTCCGACCCTGCCGC
TTACCGGATACCTGTCCGCCTTTCTCCCTTCGGGAAGCGTGGCGCTTTCTCATAGCTCACGCTGTAGGTA
TCTCAGTTCGGTGTAGGTCGTTCGCTCCAAGCTGGGCTGTGTGCACGAACCCCCCGTTCAGCCCGACCGC
TGCGCCTTATCCGGTAACTATCGTCTTGAGTCCAACCCGGTAAGACACGACTTATCGCCACTGGCAGCAG
CCACTGGTAACAGGATTAGCAGAGCGAGGTATGTAGGCGGTGCTACAGAGTTCTTGAAGTGGTGGCCTAA
CTACGGCTACACTAGAAGGACAGTATTTGGTATCTGCGCTCTGCTGAAGCCAGTTACCTTCGGAAAAAGA
GTTGGTAGCTCTTGATCCGGCAAACAAACCACCGCTGGTAGCGGTGGTTTTTTTGTTTGCAAGCAGCAGA
TTACGCGCAGAAAAAAAGGATTTCAAGAAGATCCTTTGATCTTTTCTACGGGGTCTGACGCTCAGTGGAA
CGAAAACTCACGTTAAGGGATTTTGGTCATGAGATTATCAAAAAGGATCTTCACCTAGATCCTTTTATAG
TCCGGAATCGTCACACAAAAAACCAACACACAGATGTAATGAAAATAAAGATATTTTATTGCGGCCATCG
TGATGGCTAGAGTTTAGCCCTCCCACACATAACCAGAGGGCAGCAATTCACGAATCCCAACTGCCGTCGG
CTGTCCATCACTGTCCTTCACTATGGCTTTGATCCCAGGATGCAGATCGAGAAGCACCTGTCGGCACCGT
CCGCAGGGGCTCAAGATGCCCCTGTTCTCATTTCCGATCGCGACGATACAAGTCAGGTTGCCAGCTGCCG
CAGCAGCAGCAGTGCCCAGCACCACGAGTTCTGCACAAGGTCCCCCAGTAAAATGATATACATTGACACC
AGTGAAGATGCGGCCGTCGCTAGAGAGAGCTGCGCTGGCGACGCTGTAGTCTTCAGAGATGGGGATGCTG
TTGATTGTAGCCGTTGCTCTTTCAATGAGGGTGGATTCTTCTTGAGACAAAGGCTTGGCCATGGTGGCGC
TAGTGTCAGAAGAATCGAGCTTTTTGCAAAAGCCTAGGCCTCCAAAAAAGCCTCCTCACTACTTCTGGAA
TAGCTCAGAGGCCGAGGCGGCCTCGGCCTCTGCATAAATAAAAAAAATTAGTCAGCCATGGGGCGGAGAA
TGGGCGGAACTGGGCGGAGTTAGGGGCGGGATGGGCGGAGTTAGGGGCGGGACTATGGTTGCTGACTAAT
TGAGATGCATGCTTTGCATACTTCTGCCTGCTGGGGAGCCTGGGGACTTTCCACACCTGGTTGCTGACTA
ATTGAGATGCATGCTTTGCATACTTCTGCCTGCTGGGGAGCCTGGGGACTTTCCACACCCTAACTGACAC
ACATTCCACAGCTGGTTCTTTCCGCCTCAGAAGGTACCTAACCAAGTTCCTCTTTCAGAGGTTATTTCAG
GCCATGGTGCTGCGC
Features (pLannotate 1.2.2; 17 found; start..end, strand, type, name):
     24..105     -  polyA_signal   SV40 poly(A) signal: SV40 polyadenylation signal
    128..211     -  CDS            large T antigen (fragment): large T antigen from SV40 (simian virus 40)
    276..641     +  enhancer       CMV enhancer: human cytomegalovirus immediate early enhancer
    643..842     +  promoter       CMV promoter: human cytomegalovirus (CMV) immediate early promoter
    981..1113    +  intron         chimeric intron: chimera between introns from human β-globin and immunoglobulin heavy chain genes
   1157..1175    +  promoter       T7 promoter: promoter for bacteriophage T7 RNA polymerase
   1243..2949    +  CDS            WDR20: WDR20_HUMAN - Experimental evidence at protein level: Swiss-Prot protein existence level 1. Regulator of deubiquitinating complexes. Activates deubiquitinating activity of complexes containing USP12 (PubMed:20147737, PubMed:27373336). Anchors at the base of the ubiquitin-contacting loop of USP12 and remotely modulates the catalytic center of the enzyme (PubMed:27373336). From Homo sapiens (Human).
   3045..3072    +  CDS            SET1 (fragment): solubility-enhancement tag derived from T7 phage gene 10B
   3098..3219    -  polyA_signal   SV40 poly(A) signal: SV40 polyadenylation signal
   3242..3310    -  CDS            large T antigen (fragment): large T antigen from SV40 (simian virus 40)
   3334..3367    +  protein_bind   loxP: Cre-mediated recombination occurs in the 8-bp core sequence (GCATACAT). Cre recombinase
   3377..3424    +  promoter       EM7 promoter: synthetic bacterial promoter&nbsp
   3456..4247    +  CDS            neo: KKA2_KLEPN - Also known as kan, nptII. Experimental evidence at protein level: Swiss-Prot protein existence level 1. Resistance to kanamycin, neomycin, paromomycin, ribostamycin, butirosin and gentamicin B. From Klebsiella pneumoniae.
   4408..4996    -  rep_origin     ori: high-copy-number ColE1/pMB1/pBR322/pUC origin of replication
   5122..5170    -  polyA_signal   poly(A) signal: synthetic polyadenylation signal
   5194..5592    -  CDS            BSD: blasticidin S deaminase; Aspergillus terreus BSD; confers resistance to blasticidin
   5623..5980    -  promoter       SV40 promoter: SV40 enhancer and early promoter
