[The description below was written by a language model from this plasmid's Addgene catalogue record and pLannotate feature annotations shown in this document.]
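Description:
pBiT3.1-C_WDR20:1-569 is a mammalian expression plasmid built on Promega's pBiT3.1-C backbone and carries the full-length, wild-type human WDR20 coding sequence (residues M1 to P569, 1,707 bp), derived from a Mammalian Gene Collection clone. The insert was introduced by ligation-independent cloning between EcoRI and XhoI sites, both of which were retained. Transcription is driven by the CMV immediate-early enhancer and promoter. A chimeric β-globin/immunoglobulin intron follows the promoter to improve mRNA processing, and a T7 promoter sits just upstream of the open reading frame. An SV40 polyadenylation signal lies downstream. WDR20 is fused at its C terminus, through a short flexible Gly/Ser linker, to the HiBiT peptide. This small tag complements the LgBiT fragment to reconstitute NanoLuc luciferase activity, so the tagged protein can be quantified by luminescence.

The plasmid replicates in E. coli from a high-copy ColE1/pUC-type origin and is selected with kanamycin through a neo (nptII) gene under the bacterial EM7 promoter, with a loxP site annotated just upstream. The catalogue entry lists neomycin/G418 as the mammalian selectable marker. The feature table, however, shows no eukaryotic promoter directly in front of neo. It instead annotates a separate SV40 promoter-driven blasticidin S deaminase cassette with a synthetic poly(A) signal, so the mammalian selection described in the record and the annotated sequence do not fully agree. A short annotated "SET1" fragment after the insert is probably a spurious annotation match.

WDR20 is a WD40-repeat regulator that activates USP12-containing deubiquitinase complexes. The construct was deposited with a study assessing the ligandability of WD40-repeat proteins, which fits its use in luminescence-based cellular assays of WDR20, although the record does not specify the assays.
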