Addgene plasmid #211177: pBiT3.1-C_WDR20:1-569
Purpose: Mammalian expression of full-length human WDR20. C-terminal HiBiT tag.
Depositing lab: Cheryl Arrowsmith. Depositing organization: University of Toronto. Publication: A Target Class Ligandability Evaluation of WD40 Repeat-Containing Proteins. Ackloo S, Li F, Szewczyk M, Seitova A, Loppnau P, Zeng H, Xu J, Ahmad S, Arnautova YA, Baghaie AJ, Beldar S, Bolotokova A, Centrella PA, Chau I, Clark MA, Cuozzo JW, Dehghani-Tafti S, Disch JS, Dong A, Dumas A, Feng JA, Ghiabi P, Gibson E, Gilmer J, Goldman B, Green SR, Guie MA, Guilinger JP, Harms N, Herasymenko O, Houliston S, Hutchinson A, Kearnes S, Keefe AD, Kimani SW, Kramer T, Kutera M, Kwak HA, Lento C, Li Y, Liu J, Loup J, Machado RAC, Mulhern CJ, Perveen S, Righetto GL, Riley P, Shrestha S, Sigel EA, Silva M, Sintchak MD, Slakman BL, Taylor RD, Thompson J, Torng W, Underkoffler C, von Rechenberg M, Walsh RT, Watson I, Wilson DJ, Wolf E, Yadav M, Yazdi AK, Zhang J, Zhang Y, Santhakumar V, Edwards AM, Barsyte-Lovejoy D, Schapira M, Brown PJ, Halabelian L, Arrowsmith CH. J Med Chem. 2025 Jan 23;68(2):1092-1112. doi: 10.1021/acs.jmedchem.4c02010. Epub 2024 Nov 4. PubMed 39495097.
Backbone
  Vector backbone: pBiT3.1-C
  Backbone manufacturer: Promega
  Vector type: Mammalian Expression
  Selectable markers: Neomycin (select with G418)
Growth in bacteria
  Bacterial resistance: Kanamycin, 50 μg/mL
  Growth temperature: 37°C
  Growth strain: DH5alpha
  Copy number: High Copy
Gene/Insert
  Gene/Insert name: WDR20:M1-P569
  Species: H. sapiens (human)
  Insert size (bp): 1707
  Mutation: wild type
  Entrez Gene: WDR20 (a.k.a. DMR)
  Promoter: CMV
  Tag / fusion protein: GSSGGSSGVSGWRLFKKIS (C terminal on insert)
  Cloning method: Ligation Independent Cloning
  Sequencing primers: 5′ T7; 3′ TTGCTCAGCGGTGGCAGCAG
Resource information
  A portion of this plasmid was derived from a plasmid made by: Mammalian Gene Collection (BC028387)
Terms and licenses: Academic/Nonprofit Terms; Industry Terms: Not Available to Industry
Depositor comments: 5' Cloning Site: EcoR1 (not destroyed), 3' Cloning Site: Xho1 (not destroyed).
How to cite: pBiT3.1-C_WDR20:1-569 was a gift from Cheryl Arrowsmith (Addgene plasmid # 211177 ; http://n2t.net/addgene:211177 ; RRID:Addgene_211177)
