>Addgene plasmid #211177 | pBiT3.1-C_WDR20:1-569 | depositor partial sequence | sequence record 411832 | Insert sequence
ATGGCGACGGAGGGAGGAGGGAAGGAGATGAACGAGATTAAGACCCAATTCACCACCCGGGAAGGTCTGT
ACAAGCTGCTGCCGCACTCGGAGTACAGCCGGCCCAACCGGGTGCCCTTCAACTCGCAGGGATCCAACCC
TGTCCGCGTCTCCTTCGTAAACCTCAACGACCAGTCTGGCAACGGCGACCGCCTCTGCTTCAATGTGGGC
CGGGAGCTGTACTTCTATATCTACAAGGGGGTCCGCAAGGCTGCTGACTTGAGTAAACCAATAGATAAAA
GGATATACAAAGGAACACAGCCTACTTGTCATGACTTCAACCACCTAACAGCCACAGCAGAAAGTGTCTC
TCTCCTAGTGGGCTTTTCCGCAGGCCAAGTCCAGCTTATAGACCCAATCAAAAAAGAAACTAGCAAACTT
TTTAATGAGGAAAGACTAATAGACAAGTCACGAGTTACCTGTGTCAAATGGGTTCACGGTTCGGAAAGCC
TTTTCCTAGTAGCCCACTCGAGTGGGAACATGTACTTATATAATGTGGAGCACACTTGTGGCACCACAGC
CCCCCACTACCAGCTTCTGAAGCAGGGAGAGAGCTTTGCCGTGCACACTTGCAAGAGCAAATCCACGAGG
AACCCTCTCCTTAAGTGGACGGTGGGCGAGGGGGCCCTCAACGAGTTTGCTTTCTCCCCAGATGGCAAGT
TCTTAGCGTGCGTGAGCCAGGACGGGTTTCTGCGGGTGTTCAACTTTGACTCAGTGGAGCTGCACGGTAC
GATGAAAAGCTACTTTGGGGGCTTGCTGTGTGTGTGCTGGAGCCCGGATGGCAAGTACATCGTGACAGGT
GGGGAGGACGACTTGGTGACAGTCTGGTCCTTTGTAGACTGCCGAGTAATAGCCAGAGGCCACGGGCACA
AGTCCTGGGTCAGTGTTGTAGCGTTTGACCCTTATACCACTAGTGTAGAAGAAGGTGACCCTATGGAGTT
TAGTGGCAGCGATGAGGACTTCCAAGACCTTCTTCATTTTGGCAGAGATCGAGCAAATAGTACACAGTCC
AGGCTCTCCAAACGGAACTCTACAGACAGCCGCCCCGTAAGTGTCACGTATCGGTTTGGTTCCGTGGGCC
AGGACACACAGCTCTGTTTATGGGACCTTACAGAAGATATCCTTTTCCCTCACCAACCCCTCTCAAGAGC
AAGGACACACACAAATGTCATGAATGCCACGAGTCCTCCTGCTGGAAGCAATGGGAACAGTGTTACAACA
CCCGGGAACTCTGTGCCGCCTCCTCTGCCACGGTCCAACAGCCTTCCACATTCAGCAGTCTCAAATGCTG
GCAGCAAAAGCAGTGTCATGGACGGGGCCATTGCTTCTGGGGTCAGCAAATTTGCAACACTTTCACTACA
TGACCGGAAGGAGAGGCACCACGAGAAAGATCACAAGCGAAATCATAGCATGGGACACATTTCTAGCAAG
AGCAGTGACAAACTGAATCTAGTTACCAAAACCAAAACGGACCCTGCTAAAACTCTGGGAACGCCCCTGT
GTCCTCGAATGGAAGATGTTCCCTTGTTAGAGCCGCTGATATGTAAAAAGATAGCACATGAGAGACTGAC
TGTACTAATATTTCTTGAAGACTGTATAGTCACTGCTTGTCAGGAGGGATTTATTTGCACATGGGGAAGG
CCTGGTAAAGTGGTAAGTTTTAATCCT
